Addgene plasmid #211270: pBiT3.1-C_CORO1B:1-489
Purpose: Mammalian expression of full-length human CORO1B. C-terminal HiBiT tag.
Depositing lab: Cheryl Arrowsmith. Depositing organization: University of Toronto. Publication: A Target Class Ligandability Evaluation of WD40 Repeat-Containing Proteins. Ackloo S, Li F, Szewczyk M, Seitova A, Loppnau P, Zeng H, Xu J, Ahmad S, Arnautova YA, Baghaie AJ, Beldar S, Bolotokova A, Centrella PA, Chau I, Clark MA, Cuozzo JW, Dehghani-Tafti S, Disch JS, Dong A, Dumas A, Feng JA, Ghiabi P, Gibson E, Gilmer J, Goldman B, Green SR, Guie MA, Guilinger JP, Harms N, Herasymenko O, Houliston S, Hutchinson A, Kearnes S, Keefe AD, Kimani SW, Kramer T, Kutera M, Kwak HA, Lento C, Li Y, Liu J, Loup J, Machado RAC, Mulhern CJ, Perveen S, Righetto GL, Riley P, Shrestha S, Sigel EA, Silva M, Sintchak MD, Slakman BL, Taylor RD, Thompson J, Torng W, Underkoffler C, von Rechenberg M, Walsh RT, Watson I, Wilson DJ, Wolf E, Yadav M, Yazdi AK, Zhang J, Zhang Y, Santhakumar V, Edwards AM, Barsyte-Lovejoy D, Schapira M, Brown PJ, Halabelian L, Arrowsmith CH. J Med Chem. 2025 Jan 23;68(2):1092-1112. doi: 10.1021/acs.jmedchem.4c02010. Epub 2024 Nov 4. PubMed 39495097.
Backbone
  Vector backbone: pBiT3.1-C
  Backbone manufacturer: Promega
  Vector type: Mammalian Expression
  Selectable markers: Neomycin (select with G418)
Growth in bacteria
  Bacterial resistance: Kanamycin, 50 μg/mL
  Growth temperature: 37°C
  Growth strain: DH5alpha
  Copy number: High Copy
Gene/Insert
  Gene/Insert name: CORO1B:M1-A489
  Species: H. sapiens (human)
  Insert size (bp): 1467
  Mutation: wild type
  Entrez Gene: CORO1B (a.k.a. CORONIN-2)
  Promoter: CMV
  Tag / fusion protein: GSSGGSSGVSGWRLFKKIS (C terminal on insert)
  Cloning method: Ligation Independent Cloning
  Sequencing primers: 5′ T7; 3′ TTGCTCAGCGGTGGCAGCAG
Resource information
  A portion of this plasmid was derived from a plasmid made by: Mammalian Gene Collection (BC006449.1)
Terms and licenses: Academic/Nonprofit Terms; Industry Terms: Not Available to Industry
Depositor comments: 5' Cloning Site: EcoR1 (not destroyed), 3' Cloning Site: Xho1 (not destroyed).
How to cite: pBiT3.1-C_CORO1B:1-489 was a gift from Cheryl Arrowsmith (Addgene plasmid # 211270 ; http://n2t.net/addgene:211270 ; RRID:Addgene_211270)
