[The description below was written by a language model from this plasmid's Addgene catalogue record and pLannotate feature annotations shown in this document.]
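Description:
pBiT3.1-C_CORO1B:1-489 is a mammalian expression plasmid built on Promega's pBiT3.1-C backbone that produces full-length, wild-type human CORO1B (coronin 1B, residues M1–A489; 1,467 bp) carrying a C-terminal HiBiT tag. The coding sequence, derived from a Mammalian Gene Collection clone, was inserted by ligation-independent cloning between EcoRI and XhoI sites that remain intact. Transcription is driven by the CMV immediate-early enhancer and promoter, followed by a chimeric β-globin/immunoglobulin intron that generally improves mRNA processing and expression. It is terminated by an SV40 polyadenylation signal. A T7 promoter upstream of the insert serves as a sequencing primer site and could support in vitro transcription. The tag is a flexible Gly/Ser linker joined to the short HiBiT peptide, which complements the LgBiT fragment to reconstitute NanoLuc luciferase activity, allowing luminescent quantification of the tagged protein.

In bacteria, the plasmid is maintained at high copy number through a ColE1/pUC-type origin and selected with kanamycin, conferred by the neo (nptII) gene under the bacterial EM7 promoter. A loxP site lies just upstream of this cassette. The catalogue lists neomycin/G418 as the mammalian selectable marker, but in the feature table the only marker with an annotated mammalian promoter is a blasticidin S deaminase gene driven by the SV40 early promoter with a synthetic poly(A) signal. The two sources therefore differ on this point. The small "SET1" and large T antigen fragments in the annotation are probably incidental matches within backbone sequence.

CORO1B is a WD40 repeat-containing protein, and the construct was deposited in connection with a study evaluating the ligandability of this target class. The record does not specify the assays, though HiBiT fusions are commonly used to monitor cellular protein levels or stability.
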