Features (pLannotate 1.2.2; 17 found; start..end, strand, type, name):
     24..105     -  polyA_signal   SV40 poly(A) signal: SV40 polyadenylation signal
    128..211     -  CDS            large T antigen (fragment): large T antigen from SV40 (simian virus 40)
    276..641     +  enhancer       CMV enhancer: human cytomegalovirus immediate early enhancer
    643..842     +  promoter       CMV promoter: human cytomegalovirus (CMV) immediate early promoter
    981..1113    +  intron         chimeric intron: chimera between introns from human β-globin and immunoglobulin heavy chain genes
   1157..1175    +  promoter       T7 promoter: promoter for bacteriophage T7 RNA polymerase
   1243..2709    +  CDS            CORO1B: COR1B_HUMAN - Experimental evidence at protein level: Swiss-Prot protein existence level 1. Regulates leading edge dynamics and cell motility in fibroblasts. May be involved in cytokinesis and signal transduction (By similarity). From Homo sapiens (Human).
   2805..2832    +  CDS            SET1 (fragment): solubility-enhancement tag derived from T7 phage gene 10B
   2858..2979    -  polyA_signal   SV40 poly(A) signal: SV40 polyadenylation signal
   3002..3070    -  CDS            large T antigen (fragment): large T antigen from SV40 (simian virus 40)
   3094..3127    +  protein_bind   loxP: Cre-mediated recombination occurs in the 8-bp core sequence (GCATACAT). Cre recombinase
   3137..3184    +  promoter       EM7 promoter: synthetic bacterial promoter&nbsp
   3216..4007    +  CDS            neo: KKA2_KLEPN - Also known as kan, nptII. Experimental evidence at protein level: Swiss-Prot protein existence level 1. Resistance to kanamycin, neomycin, paromomycin, ribostamycin, butirosin and gentamicin B. From Klebsiella pneumoniae.
   4168..4756    -  rep_origin     ori: high-copy-number ColE1/pMB1/pBR322/pUC origin of replication
   4882..4930    -  polyA_signal   poly(A) signal: synthetic polyadenylation signal
   4954..5352    -  CDS            BSD: blasticidin S deaminase; Aspergillus terreus BSD; confers resistance to blasticidin
   5383..5740    -  promoter       SV40 promoter: SV40 enhancer and early promoter
>Addgene plasmid #211270 | pBiT3.1-C_CORO1B:1-489 | addgene full sequence | sequence record 423419 | Addgene NGS Result
AAGACGCGTTAATTAAGACGTCGGCAGTGAAAAAAATGCTTTATTTGTGAAATTTGTGATGCTATTGCTT
TATTTGTAACCATTATAAGCTGCAATAAACAAGTTAACAACAACAATTGCATTCATTTTATGTTTCAGGT
TCAGGGGGAGGTGTGGGAGGTTTTTTAAAGCAAGTAAAACCTCTACAAATGTGGTATGGCTGATTATGAT
CCGCGGCCGCAATACGTCGACGTTATCAGCTGACTTCGTACGAGAGCCTAGGATTATGGCGCGCCACTAG
TTATTAATAGTAATCAATTACGGGGTCATTAGTTCATAGCCCATATATGGAGTTCCGCGTTACATAACTT
ACGGTAAATGGCCCGCCTGGCTGACCGCCCAACGACCCCCGCCCATTGACGTCAATAATGACGTATGTTC
CCATAGTAACGCCAATAGGGACTTTCCATTGACGTCAATGGGTGGAGTATTTACGGTAAACTGCCCACTT
GGCAGTACATCAAGTGTATCATATGCCAAGTCCGCCCCCTATTGACGTCAATGACGGTAAATGGCCCGCC
TGGCATTATGCCCAGTACATGACCTTACGGGACTTTCCTACTTGGCAGTACATCTACGTATTAGTCATCG
CTATTACCATGGTGATGCGGTTTTGGCAGTACACCAATGGGCGTGGATAGCGGTTTGACTCACGGGGATT
TCCAAGTCTCCACCCCATTGACGTCAATGGGAGTTTGTTTTGGCACCAAAATCAACGGGACTTTCCAAAA
TGTCGTAATAACCCCGCCCCGTTGACGCAAATGGGCGGTAGGCGTGTACGGTGGGAGGTCTATATAAGCA
GAGCTGGTTTAGTGAACCGTCAGATCACTAGAATCTTTATTGCGGTAGTTTATCACAGTTAAATTGCTAA
CGCAGTCAGTGCTTCTGACACAACAGTCTCGAACTTAAGCTGCAGAAGTTGGTCGTGAGGCACTGGGCAG
GTAAGTATCAAGGTTACAAGACAGGTTTAAGGAGACCAATAGAAACTGGGCTTGTCGAGACAGAGAAGAC
TCTTGCGTTTCTGATAGGCACCTATTGGTCTTACTGACATCCACTTTGCCTTTCTCTCCACAGGTGTCCA
CTCCCAGTTCAATTACAGCTCTTAAGGCTAGAGTATTAATACGACTCACTATAGGGGCGATCGCAACAAG
CTTCGGGAAGATCTGGAGCTAGCGGCGGGGGATCCGGTGGGAATTCGACACCATGTCCTTCCGCAAAGTG
GTCCGGCAGAGCAAATTCCGGCATGTGTTCGGGCAGCCGGTCAAGAACGACCAGTGCTATGAGGACATTC
GCGTGTCCCGTGTTACCTGGGACAGCACCTTCTGCGCCGTCAACCCCAAGTTCCTGGCGGTGATTGTGGA
GGCCAGTGGAGGGGGTGCCTTTCTGGTGCTCCCCCTAAGCAAGACGGGCCGCATTGACAAGGCCTACCCG
ACGGTGTGTGGGCACACGGGACCTGTCCTGGACATCGACTGGTGTCCTCACAACGACGAAGTCATAGCCA
GCGGCTCGGAGGACTGCACGGTCATGGTGTGGCAGATCCCAGAGAACGGGCTGACCTCCCCGCTGACAGA
GCCGGTGGTGGTACTGGAGGGGCACACCAAGCGAGTGGGCATCATCGCCTGGCACCCCACGGCCCGAAAC
GTGCTGCTCAGTGCAGGCTGCGACAACGTGGTACTCATCTGGAATGTGGGCACAGCGGAGGAGCTGTACC
GCCTGGACAGCCTGCACCCTGACCTCATCTACAATGTCAGCTGGAACCACAATGGCAGCCTGTTTTGCTC
AGCATGCAAGGACAAGAGCGTGCGCATCATCGACCCCCGTCGGGGCACCCTGGTGGCAGAGCGGGAGAAG
GCTCATGAGGGGGCCCGGCCCATGCGGGCCATCTTCCTGGCAGATGGCAAGGTGTTCACCACAGGCTTCA
GCCGAATGAGCGAGCGGCAGCTGGCGCTCTGGGACCCAGAAAACCTCGAGGAACCCATGGCCCTGCAGGA
ACTGGACTCGAGCAACGGGGCCCTGCTGCCCTTCTACGACCCCGACACCAGTGTGGTCTACGTCTGCGGC
AAGGGTGACTCCAGCATCCGGTACTTTGAGATCACAGAGGAGCCTCCCTACATCCACTTCCTGAACACGT
TCACCAGCAAGGAGCCGCAGCGGGGTATGGGCAGCATGCCCAAGCGGGGCCTGGAGGTCAGCAAGTGCGA
GATCGCCCGGTTCTACAAACTGCATGAGCGCAAGTGTGAGCCCATCGTCATGACTGTGCCAAGAAAGTCG
GACCTCTTCCAGGATGATCTGTACCCCGACACAGCCGGGCCCGAGGCAGCCCTGGAGGCTGAGGAGTGGG
TGAGCGGGCGGGATGCCGACCCGATCCTCATCTCACTGCGGGAGGCCTACGTGCCCAGCAAGCAGCGGGA
CCTGAAGATCAGCCGGCGCAACGTGTTGTCTGACAGCCGGCCCGCCATGGCCCCGGGCTCCTCCCACCTA
GGGGCCCCCGCCTCCACCACCACTGCTGCTGATGCCACCCCCAGCGGCAGCCTGGCCAGAGCCGGGGAGG
CTGGGAAGCTGGAGGAGGTGATGCAGGAGCTGCGGGCCCTGAGGGCGCTGGTCAAGGAGCAGGGCGACCG
CATCTGCCGCCTGGAGGAGCAGCTGGGCCGCATGGAGAACGGGGATGCGGGCTCGAGCGGTGGGAGCTCC
GGTGTGAGCGGCTGGCGGCTGTTCAAGAAGATTAGCTAAGTTTAAACGGCCGCGACTCTAGACTGCAGGC
ATGCAAGCTGATTTGGCTGCTGCCACCGCTGAGCAAGGCCGCTTCGAGCAGACATGATAAGATACATTGA
TGAGTTTGGACAAACCACAACTAGAATGCAGTGAAAAAAATGCTTTATTTGTGAAATTTGTGATGCTATT
GCTTTATTTGTAACCATTATAAGCTGCAATAAACAAGTTAACAACAACAATTGCATTCATTTTATGTTTC
AGGTTCAGGGGGAGATGTGGGAGGTTTTTTTAAGCAAGTAAAACCTCTACAAATGTGGTAAAATCTTAAT
TAAGACTTCTAATATAACTTCGTATAGCATACATTATACGAAGTTATGGTTCCACTGTTGACAATTAATC
ATCGGCATAGTATATCGGCATAGTATAATACGACAAGGTGAGGAACTAAACCCAGGAGGCAGATCATGAT
TGAACAAGATGGATTGCACGCAGGTTCTCCGGCCGCTTGGGTGGAGAGGCTATTCGGCTATGACTGGGCA
CAACAGACAATCGGCTGCTCTGATGCCGCCGTGTTCCGGCTGTCAGCGCAGGGGCGCCCGGTTCTTTTTG
TCAAGACCGACCTGTCCGGTGCCCTGAATGAACTGCAGGACGAGGCAGCGCGGCTATCGTGGCTGGCCAC
GACGGGCGTTCCTTGCGCAGCTGTGCTCGACGTTGTCACTGAAGCGGGAAGGGACTGGCTGCTATTGGGC
GAAGTGCCGGGGCAGGATCTCCTGTCATCTCACCTTGCTCCTGCCGAGAAAGTATCCATCATGGCTGATG
CAATGCGGCGGCTGCATACGCTTGATCCGGCTACCTGCCCATTCGACCACCAAGCGAAACATCGCATCGA
GCGAGCACGTACTCGGATGGAAGCCGGTCTTGTCGATCAGGATGATCTGGACGAAGAGCATCAGGGGCTC
GCGCCAGCCGAACTGTTCGCCAGGCTCAAGGCGCGCATGCCCGACGGCGAGGATCTCGTCGTGACCCATG
GCGATGCCTGCTTGCCGAATATCATGGTGGAAAATGGCCGCTTTTCTGGATTCATCGACTGTGGCCGGCT
GGGTGTGGCGGACCGCTATCAGGACATAGCGTTGGCTACCCGTGATATTGCTGAAGAGCTTGGCGGCGAA
TGGGCTGACCGCTTCCTCGTGCTTTACGGTATCGCCGCTCCCGATTCGCAGCGCATCGCCTTCTATCGCC
TTCTTGACGAGTTCTTCTGATTCGAAATGACCGACCAAGCGACGCCCAACCGGTATCAGCTCACTCAAAG
GCGGTAATACGGTTATCCACAGAATCAGGGGATAACGCAGGAAAGAACATGTGAGCAAAAGGCCAGCAAA
AGGCCAGGAACCGTAAAAAGGCCGCGTTGCTGGCGTTTTTCCATAGGCTCCGCCCCCCTGACGAGCATCA
CAAAAATCGACGCTCAAGTCAGAGGTGGCGAAACCCGACAGGACTATAAAGATACCAGGCGTTTCCCCCT
GGAAGCTCCCTCGTGCGCTCTCCTGTTCCGACCCTGCCGCTTACCGGATACCTGTCCGCCTTTCTCCCTT
CGGGAAGCGTGGCGCTTTCTCATAGCTCACGCTGTAGGTATCTCAGTTCGGTGTAGGTCGTTCGCTCCAA
GCTGGGCTGTGTGCACGAACCCCCCGTTCAGCCCGACCGCTGCGCCTTATCCGGTAACTATCGTCTTGAG
TCCAACCCGGTAAGACACGACTTATCGCCACTGGCAGCAGCCACTGGTAACAGGATTAGCAGAGCGAGGT
ATGTAGGCGGTGCTACAGAGTTCTTGAAGTGGTGGCCTAACTACGGCTACACTAGAAGGACAGTATTTGG
TATCTGCGCTCTGCTGAAGCCAGTTACCTTCGGAAAAAGAGTTGGTAGCTCTTGATCCGGCAAACAAACC
ACCGCTGGTAGCGGTGGTTTTTTTGTTTGCAAGCAGCAGATTACGCGCAGAAAAAAAGGATTTCAAGAAG
ATCCTTTGATCTTTTCTACGGGGTCTGACGCTCAGTGGAACGAAAACTCACGTTAAGGGATTTTGGTCAT
GAGATTATCAAAAAGGATCTTCACCTAGATCCTTTTATAGTCCGGAATCGTCACACAAAAAACCAACACA
CAGATGTAATGAAAATAAAGATATTTTATTGCGGCCATCGTGATGGCTAGAGTTTAGCCCTCCCACACAT
AACCAGAGGGCAGCAATTCACGAATCCCAACTGCCGTCGGCTGTCCATCACTGTCCTTCACTATGGCTTT
GATCCCAGGATGCAGATCGAGAAGCACCTGTCGGCACCGTCCGCAGGGGCTCAAGATGCCCCTGTTCTCA
TTTCCGATCGCGACGATACAAGTCAGGTTGCCAGCTGCCGCAGCAGCAGCAGTGCCCAGCACCACGAGTT
CTGCACAAGGTCCCCCAGTAAAATGATATACATTGACACCAGTGAAGATGCGGCCGTCGCTAGAGAGAGC
TGCGCTGGCGACGCTGTAGTCTTCAGAGATGGGGATGCTGTTGATTGTAGCCGTTGCTCTTTCAATGAGG
GTGGATTCTTCTTGAGACAAAGGCTTGGCCATGGTGGCGCTAGTGTCAGAAGAATCGAGCTTTTTGCAAA
AGCCTAGGCCTCCAAAAAAGCCTCCTCACTACTTCTGGAATAGCTCAGAGGCCGAGGCGGCCTCGGCCTC
TGCATAAATAAAAAAAATTAGTCAGCCATGGGGCGGAGAATGGGCGGAACTGGGCGGAGTTAGGGGCGGG
ATGGGCGGAGTTAGGGGCGGGACTATGGTTGCTGACTAATTGAGATGCATGCTTTGCATACTTCTGCCTG
CTGGGGAGCCTGGGGACTTTCCACACCTGGTTGCTGACTAATTGAGATGCATGCTTTGCATACTTCTGCC
TGCTGGGGAGCCTGGGGACTTTCCACACCCTAACTGACACACATTCCACAGCTGGTTCTTTCCGCCTCAG
AAGGTACCTAACCAAGTTCCTCTTTCAGAGGTTATTTCAGGCCATGGTGCTGCGC
