>Addgene plasmid #211270 | pBiT3.1-C_CORO1B:1-489 | depositor partial sequence | sequence record 412018 | Insert sequence
ATGTCCTTCCGCAAAGTGGTCCGGCAGAGCAAATTCCGGCATGTGTTCGGGCAGCCGGTCAAGAACGACC
AGTGCTATGAGGACATTCGCGTGTCCCGTGTTACCTGGGACAGCACCTTCTGCGCCGTCAACCCCAAGTT
CCTGGCGGTGATTGTGGAGGCCAGTGGAGGGGGTGCCTTTCTGGTGCTCCCCCTAAGCAAGACGGGCCGC
ATTGACAAGGCCTACCCGACGGTGTGTGGGCACACGGGACCTGTCCTGGACATCGACTGGTGTCCTCACA
ACGACGAAGTCATAGCCAGCGGCTCGGAGGACTGCACGGTCATGGTGTGGCAGATCCCAGAGAACGGGCT
GACCTCCCCGCTGACAGAGCCGGTGGTGGTACTGGAGGGGCACACCAAGCGAGTGGGCATCATCGCCTGG
CACCCCACGGCCCGAAACGTGCTGCTCAGTGCAGGCTGCGACAACGTGGTACTCATCTGGAATGTGGGCA
CAGCGGAGGAGCTGTACCGCCTGGACAGCCTGCACCCTGACCTCATCTACAATGTCAGCTGGAACCACAA
TGGCAGCCTGTTTTGCTCAGCATGCAAGGACAAGAGCGTGCGCATCATCGACCCCCGTCGGGGCACCCTG
GTGGCAGAGCGGGAGAAGGCTCATGAGGGGGCCCGGCCCATGCGGGCCATCTTCCTGGCAGATGGCAAGG
TGTTCACCACAGGCTTCAGCCGAATGAGCGAGCGGCAGCTGGCGCTCTGGGACCCAGAAAACCTCGAGGA
ACCCATGGCCCTGCAGGAACTGGACTCGAGCAACGGGGCCCTGCTGCCCTTCTACGACCCCGACACCAGT
GTGGTCTACGTCTGCGGCAAGGGTGACTCCAGCATCCGGTACTTTGAGATCACAGAGGAGCCTCCCTACA
TCCACTTCCTGAACACGTTCACCAGCAAGGAGCCGCAGCGGGGTATGGGCAGCATGCCCAAGCGGGGCCT
GGAGGTCAGCAAGTGCGAGATCGCCCGGTTCTACAAACTGCATGAGCGCAAGTGTGAGCCCATCGTCATG
ACTGTGCCAAGAAAGTCGGACCTCTTCCAGGATGATCTGTACCCCGACACAGCCGGGCCCGAGGCAGCCC
TGGAGGCTGAGGAGTGGGTGAGCGGGCGGGATGCCGACCCGATCCTCATCTCACTGCGGGAGGCCTACGT
GCCCAGCAAGCAGCGGGACCTGAAGATCAGCCGGCGCAACGTGTTGTCTGACAGCCGGCCCGCCATGGCC
CCGGGCTCCTCCCACCTAGGGGCCCCCGCCTCCACCACCACTGCTGCTGATGCCACCCCCAGCGGCAGCC
TGGCCAGAGCCGGGGAGGCTGGGAAGCTGGAGGAGGTGATGCAGGAGCTGCGGGCCCTGAGGGCGCTGGT
CAAGGAGCAGGGCGACCGCATCTGCCGCCTGGAGGAGCAGCTGGGCCGCATGGAGAACGGGGATGCG
